>Addgene plasmid #193561 | CLC-ShadowY | addgene full sequence | sequence record 380155 | Addgene NGS Result
GCCATGCATTAGTTATTAATAGTAATCAATTACGGGGTCATTAGTTCATAGCCCATATATGGAGTTCCGC
GTTACATAACTTACGGTAAATGGCCCGCCTGGCTGACCGCCCAACGACCCCCGCCCATTGACGTCAATAA
TGACGTATGTTCCCATAGTAACGCCAATAGGGACTTTCCATTGACGTCAATGGGTGGAGTATTTACGGTA
AACTGCCCACTTGGCAGTACATCAAGTGTATCATATGCCAAGTACGCCCCCTATTGACGTCAATGACGGT
AAATGGCCCGCCTGGCATTATGCCCAGTACATGACCTTATGGGACTTTCCTACTTGGCAGTACATCTACG
TATTAGTCATCGCTATTACCATGGTGATGCGGTTTTGGCAGTACATCAATGGGCGTGGATAGCGGTTTGA
CTCACGGGGATTTCCAAGTCTCCACCCCATTGACGTCAATGGGAGTTTGTTTTGGCACCAAAATCAACGG
GACTTTCCAAAATGTCGTAACAACTCCGCCCCATTGACGCAAATGGGCGGTAGGCGTGTACGGTGGGAGG
TCTATATAAGCAGAGCTGGTTTAGTGAACCGTCAGATCCGCTAGCGCTACCGGACTCAGATCTCGAGCTC
AAGCTTCGAATTCTGCAGTCGACGGTACCGCGGGCCCGGGATCCACCGGTCGCCACCATGGCTGATGACT
TTGGCTTCTTCTCGTCGTCGGAGAGTGGTGCCCCGGAGGCGGCGGAGGAGGACCCGGCGGCCGCCTTCCT
GGCCCAGCAGGAGAGCGAGATTGCAGGCATAGAGAACGACGAGGGCTTCGGGGCACCTGCCGGCAGCCAT
GCGGCCCCCGCACAGCCGGGCCCCACGAGTGGGGCTGGTTCTGAGGACATGGGGACCACAGTCAATGGAG
ATGTGTTTCAGGAGGCCAACGGTCCTGCTGATGGCTACGCAGCCATTGCCCAGGCTGACAGGCTGACCCA
GGAGCCTGAGAGCATCCGCAAGTGGCGAGAGGAGCAGAGGAAACGGCTGCAAGAGCTGGATGCTGCATCT
AAGGTCACGGAACAGGAATGGCGGGAGAAGGCCAAGAAGGACCTGGAGGAGTGGAACCAGCGCCAGAGTG
AACAAGTAGAGAAGAACAAGATCAACAACCGGGCATCCGAGGAGGCTTTCGTGAAGGAATCCAAGGAGGA
GACCCCAGGCACAGAGTGGGAGAAGGTGGCCCAGCTATGTGACTTCAACCCCAAGAGCAGCAAGCAGTGC
AAAGATGTGTCCCGCCTGCGCTCGGTGCTCATGTCCCTGAAGCAGACGCCACTGTCCCGCGGCGGATCCG
GAGGGTCTGAGGAGCTGTTCACCGGGGTGGTGCCCATCCTGGTCGAGCTGGACGGCGACGTAAACGGCCA
CAAGTTCAGCGTGTCCGGCGAGGGCGAGGGCGATGCCACCTACGGCAAGCTGACCCTGAAGCTCATCTGC
ACCACCGGCAAGCTGCCCGTGCCCTGGCCCACCCTCGTGACCACCTTCGGCTACGGCCTGATGTGCTTCG
CGCGCTATCCAGACCACATGAAGCAGCACGACTTCTTCAAGTCCGCCATGCCCGAAGGCTACGTCCAGGA
GCGCACCATCTTCTTCAAGGACGACGGCAACTACAAGACCCGCGCCGAGGTGAAGTTCGAGGGCGACACC
CTGGTGAACCGCATCGAGCTGAAGGGCATCGACTTCAAGGAGGACGGCAACATCCTGGGGCACAAGCTCG
AGTACGCTTGGCCCGTGGTGAATGTCTATATCATGGCCGACAAGCAGAAGAACGGCATCAAGGTGAACTT
CTCTATCTATCATAACATCGAGGACGGCAGCGTGCAGCTCGCCGACCACTACCAGCAGAACACCCCCATC
GGCGACGGGCCCGTGCTGCTGCCCGACAACCACTACCTGAGCTACTCGGCTAAGCTGAGCAAAGACCCCA
ACGAGAAGCGCGATCACATGGTCCTGCTGGAGTTCGTGACCGCCGCCGGGATCACTCTCGGCATGGACGA
GCTGTACAAGTAAAGCGGCCGCGACTCTAGATCATAATCAGCCATACCACATTTGTAGAGGTTTTACTTG
CTTTAAAAAACCTCCCACACCTCCCCCTGAACCTGAAACATAAAATGAATGCAATTGTTGTTGTTAACTT
GTTTATTGCAGCTTATAATGGTTACAAATAAAGCAATAGCATCACAAATTTCACAAATAAAGCATTTTTT
TCACTGCATTCTAGTTGTGGTTTGTCCAAACTCATCAATGTATCTTAAGGCGTAAATTGTAAGCGTTAAT
ATTTTGTTAAAATTCGCGTTAAATTTTTGTTAAATCAGCTCATTTTTTAACCAATAGGCCGAAATCGGCA
AAATCCCTTATAAATCAAAAGAATAGACCGAGATAGGGT
[37 nt withheld, positions 2420-2456]
AAAGAACGTGGACTCCAACGTCAAAGG
[49 nt withheld, positions 2484-2532]
T
[91 nt withheld, positions 2534-2624]
G
[124 nt withheld, positions 2626-2749]
CAGGTGGCACTTTTCGGGGAAATGTGCGCGGAACCCCTATTTGTTTATTTTTCTAAATACATTCAAATAT
GTATCCGCTCATGAGACAATAACCCTGATAAATGCTTCAATAATATTGAAAAAGGAAGAGTCCTGAGGCG
GAAAGAACCAGCTGTGGAATGTGTGTCAGTTAGGGTGTGGAAAGTCCCCAGGCTCCCCAGCAGGCAGAAG
TATGCAAAGCATGCATCTCAATTAGTCAGCAACCAGGTGTGGAAAGTCCCCAGGCTCCCCAGCAGGCAGA
AGTATGCAAAGCATGCATCTCAATTAGTCAGCAACCATAGTCCCGCCCCTAACTCCGCCCATCCCGCCCC
TAACTCCGCCCAGTTCCGCCCATTCTCCGCCCCATGGCTGACTAATTTTTTTTATTTATGCAGAGGCCGA
GGCCGCCTCGGCCTCTGAGCTATTCCAGAAGTAGTGAGGAGGCTTTTTTGGAGGCCTAGGCTTTTGCAAA
GATCGATCAAGAGACAGGATGAGGATCGTTTCGCATGATTGAACAAGATGGATTGCACGCAGGTTCTCCG
GCCGCTTGGGTGGAGAGGCTATTCGGCTATGACTGGGCACAACAGACAATCGGCTGCTCTGATGCCGCCG
TGTTCCGGCTGTCAGCGCAGGGGCGCCCGGTTCTTTTTGTCAAGACCGACCTGTCCGGTGCCCTGAATGA
ACTGCAAGACGAGGCAGCGCGGCTATCGTGGCTGGCCACGACGGGCGTTCCTTGCGCAGCTGTGCTCGAC
GTTGTCACTGAAGCGGGAAGGGACTGGCTGCTATTGGGCGAAGTGCCGGGGCAGGATCTCCTGTCATCTC
ACCTTGCTCCTGCCGAGAAAGTATCCATCATGGCTGATGCAATGCGGCGGCTGCATACGCTTGATCCGGC
TACCTGCCCATTCGACCACCAAGCGAAACATCGCATCGAGCGAGCACGTACTCGGATGGAAGCCGGTCTT
GTCGATCAGGATGATCTGGACGAAGAGCATCAGGGGCTCGCGCCAGCCGAACTGTTCGCCAGGCTCAAGG
CGAGCATGCCCGACGGCGAGGATCTCGTCGTGACCCATGGCGATGCCTGCTTGCCGAATATCATGGTGGA
AAATGGCCGCTTTTCTGGATTCATCGACTGTGGCCGGCTGGGTGTGGCGGACCGCTATCAGGACATAGCG
TTGGCTACCCGTGATATTGCTGAAGAGCTTGGCGGCGAATGGGCTGACCGCTTCCTCGTGCTTTACGGTA
TCGCCGCTCCCGATTCGCAGCGCATCGCCTTCTATCGCCTTCTTGACGAGTTCTTCTGAGCGGGACTCTG
GGGTTCGAAATGACCGACCAAGCGACGCCCAACCTGCCATCACGAGATTTCGATTCCACCGCCGCCTTCT
ATGAAAGGTTGGGCTTCGGAATCGTTTTCCGGGACGCCGGCTGGATGATCCTCCAGCGCGGGGATCTCAT
GCTGGAGTTCTTCGCCCACCCTAGGGGGAGGCTAACTGAAACACGGAAGGAGACAATACCGGAAGGAACC
CGCGCTATGACGGCAATAAAAAGACAGAATAAAACGCACGGTGTTGGGTCGTTTGTTCATAAACGCGGGG
TTCGGTCCCAGGGCTGGCACTCTGTCGATACCCCACCGAGACCCCATTGGGGCCAATACGCCCGCGTTTC
TTCCTTTTCCCCACCCCACCCCCCAAGTTCGGGTGAAGGCCCAGGGCTCGCAGCCAACGTCGGGGCGGCA
GGCCCTGCCATAGCCTCAGGTTACTCATATATACTTTAGATTGATTTAAAACTTCATTTTTAATTTAAAA
GGATCTAGGTGAAGATCCTTTTTGATAATCTCATGACCAAAATCCCTTAACGTGAGTTTTCGTTCCACTG
AGCGTCAGACCCCGTAGAAAAGATCAAAGGATCTTCTTGAGATCCTTTTTTTCTGCGCGTAATCTGCTGC
TTGCAAACAAAAAAACCACCGCTACCAGCGGTGGTTTGTTTGCCGGATCAAGAGCTACCAACTCTTTTTC
CGAAGGTAACTGGCTTCAGCAGAGCGCAGATACCAAATACTGTTCTTCTAGTGTAGCCGTAGTTAGGCCA
CCACTTCAAGAACTCTGTAGCACCGCCTACATACCTCGCTCTGCTAATCCTGTTACCAGTGGCTGCTGCC
AGTGGCGATAAGTCGTGTCTTACCGGGTTGGACTCAAGACGATAGTTACCGGATAAGGCGCAGCGGTCGG
GCTGAACGGGGGGTTCGTGCACACAGCCCAGCTTGGAGCGAACGACCTACACCGAACTGAGATACCTACA
GCGTGAGCTATGAGAAAGCGCCACGCTTCCCGAAGGGAGAAAGGCGGACAGGTATCCGGTAAGCGGCAGG
GTCGGAACAGGAGAGCGCACGAGGGAGCTTCCAGGGGGAAACGCCTGGTATCTTTATAGTCCTGTCGGGT
TTCGCCACCTCTGACTTGAGCGTCGATTTTTGTGATGCTCGTCAGGGGGGCGGAGCCTATGGAAAAACGC
CAGCAACGCGGCCTTTTTACGGTTCCTGGCCTTTTGCTGGCCTTTTGCTCACATGTTCTTTCCTGCGTTA
TCCCCTGATTCTGTGGATAACCGTATTACC
Features (pLannotate 1.2.2; 15 found; start..end, strand, type, name):
     70..373     +  enhancer       CMV enhancer: human cytomegalovirus immediate early enhancer
    374..577     +  promoter       CMV promoter: human cytomegalovirus (CMV) immediate early promoter
    600..680     +  misc_feature   MCS: multiple cloning site
    688..1320    +  CDS            CLTB (fragment): CLCB_HUMAN - Experimental evidence at protein level: Swiss-Prot protein existence level 1. Clathrin is the major protein of the polyhedral coat of coated pits and vesicles. From Homo sapiens (Human).
   1339..2043    +  CDS            mEYFP: enhanced YFP with monomerizing A206K mutation (Zacharias et al., 2002) mammalian codon-optimized
   2060..2143    +  CDS            large T antigen (fragment): large T antigen from SV40 (simian virus 40)
   2166..2287    +  polyA_signal   SV40 poly(A) signal: SV40 polyadenylation signal
   2321..2749    -  rep_origin     f1 ori (sequence partly withheld): f1 bacteriophage origin of replication; arrow indicates direction of (+) strand synthesis
   2776..2880    +  promoter       AmpR promoter: bla
   2882..3239    +  promoter       SV40 promoter: SV40 enhancer and early promoter
   3274..4068    +  CDS            NeoR/KanR: aminoglycoside phosphotransferase from Tn5; aph(3')-II (or nptII); confers resistance to neomycin, kanamycin, and G418 (Geneticin®)
   4089..4241    +  CDS            ble (fragment): BLE_KLEPN - Experimental evidence at protein level: Swiss-Prot protein existence level 1. Binding protein with a strong affinity to the bleomycin family of antibiotics. Binds to CL990; an antimitotic-antibiotic compound. From Klebsiella pneumoniae.
   4300..4347    +  polyA_signal   HSV TK poly(A) signal: herpes simplex virus thymidine kinase polyadenylation signal (Cole and Stacy, 1985)
   4438..4454    -  polyA_signal   bGH poly(A) signal (fragment): bovine growth hormone polyadenylation signal
   4676..5264    +  rep_origin     ori: high-copy-number ColE1/pMB1/pBR322/pUC origin of replication
