[The description below was written by a language model from this plasmid's Addgene catalogue record and pLannotate feature annotations shown in this document.]
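Description:
CLC-ShadowY is a 5,369 bp mammalian expression plasmid built on the Clontech pEGFP-N1 backbone, in which the original fluorescent protein position is occupied by ShadowY and human clathrin light chain B (CLTB, 633 bp) has been inserted upstream by Gibson assembly. Transcription is driven by the human cytomegalovirus immediate-early enhancer and promoter. The CLTB coding sequence follows the remnant multiple cloning site and is joined through a short linker to the C-terminal ShadowY tag, with an SV40 polyadenylation signal terminating the message. The automated annotation labels the tag region as mEYFP. This fits ShadowY being a YFP-derived variant, a very dim, essentially non-emitting chromoprotein generally used as a dark acceptor for FRET and fluorescence lifetime measurements. The short "large T antigen" fragment called just before the poly(A) signal is probably part of the SV40 late-region sequence rather than a functional element.

The plasmid is maintained in E. coli through a high-copy ColE1/pUC-type origin and selected with kanamycin. The resistance cassette is the dual-purpose Tn5 NeoR/KanR gene, placed behind both a bacterial promoter and the SV40 enhancer/early promoter and followed by the HSV TK polyadenylation signal, so it also allows G418 selection of transfected mammalian cells. An f1 origin is present for single-stranded DNA production. The small ble and bGH poly(A) fragments look like backbone remnants or annotation artefacts.

The record states that the construct expresses ShadowY-tagged clathrin light chain B in mammalian cells. It was deposited with a study of conformational switching in the clathrin light chain and its effect on lattice structure and endocytosis at the plasma membrane, where such a fusion could plausibly serve as a FRET acceptor.
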