Addgene plasmid #193561: CLC-ShadowY
Purpose: Expresses human Clathrin Light Chain B tagged with ShadowY in mammalian cells.
Depositing lab: Justin Taraska. Depositing organization: National Heart, Lung, and Blood Institute (NHLBI). Publication: A conformational switch in clathrin light chain regulates lattice structure and endocytosis at the plasma membrane of mammalian cells. Obashi K, Sochacki KA, Strub MP, Taraska JW. Nat Commun. 2023 Feb 9;14(1):732. doi: 10.1038/s41467-023-36304-7. PubMed 36759616.
Backbone
  Vector backbone: pEGFP-N1
  Backbone manufacturer: Clontech
  Total vector size (bp): 5369
  Vector type: Mammalian Expression
Growth in bacteria
  Bacterial resistance: Kanamycin, 50 μg/mL
  Growth temperature: 37°C
  Growth strain: DH5alpha
  Copy number: Unknown
Gene/Insert
  Gene/Insert name: Clathrin light chain B
  Species: H. sapiens (human)
  Insert size (bp): 633
  GenBank ID: NM_001834.5
  Entrez Gene: CLTB (a.k.a. LCB)
  Promoter: CMV
  Tag / fusion protein: ShadowY (C terminal on insert)
  Cloning method: Gibson Cloning
  Sequencing primers: 5′ CMV-F; 3′ SV40-pArev
Resource information
  A portion of this plasmid was derived from a plasmid made by: Addgene #104621 and #79997
Terms and licenses: Academic/Nonprofit Terms; Industry Terms: Not Available to Industry
Depositor comments: Please visit https://doi.org/10.1101/2022.03.21.485138 for bioRxiv preprint.
How to cite: CLC-ShadowY was a gift from Justin Taraska (Addgene plasmid # 193561 ; http://n2t.net/addgene:193561 ; RRID:Addgene_193561)
